Addgene plasmid #244695: CL20_mEGFP_FOidr_143
Purpose: Express mEGFP-tagged intrinsically disordered protein (IDR), FOidr_143, derived from human fusion protein PAX5_NOL4L
Depositing lab: Richard Kriwacki. Depositing organization: St. Jude Children's Research Hospital. Publication: Proteome-wide computational analyses reveal links between protein condensate formation and RNA biology. Maiti S, Tripathi S, Baggett DW, Phillips AH, Park CG, Wang J, Wahiduzzaman, Freyaldenhoven WT, Kinger S, Pioso BJ, Bollinger JC, Somjee R, Lang B, Babu MM, Kriwacki RW. Sci Adv. 2025 Dec 5;11(49):eady1420. doi: 10.1126/sciadv.ady1420. Epub 2025 Dec 3. PubMed 41337585.
Backbone
  Vector backbone: CL20
  Vector type: Mammalian Expression
Growth in bacteria
  Bacterial resistance: Ampicillin, 100 μg/mL
  Growth temperature: 37°C
  Growth strain: NEB Stable
  Copy number: High Copy
Gene/Insert
  Gene/Insert name: FOidr_143
  Species: H. sapiens (human)
  Mutation: Unmutated
  Tag / fusion protein: monomeric EGFP (N terminal on insert)
  Cloning method: Restriction Enzyme; 5′ cloning site Unknown (unknown if destroyed)
Terms and licenses: Academic/Nonprofit Terms; Industry Terms: Not Available to Industry
Depositor comments: PAX5_NOL4L_134_488
How to cite: CL20_mEGFP_FOidr_143 was a gift from Richard Kriwacki (Addgene plasmid # 244695 ; http://n2t.net/addgene:244695 ; RRID:Addgene_244695)
