[The description below was written by a language model from this plasmid's Addgene catalogue record and pLannotate feature annotations shown in this document.]
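Description:
CL20_mEGFP_FOidr_143 is a mammalian expression plasmid built on the CL20 backbone. The catalogue lists it only as a mammalian expression vector, but the feature table shows the architecture of a self-inactivating HIV-1 lentiviral transfer vector. A CMV enhancer is joined to a truncated 5' LTR, followed by the Ψ packaging signal, a gag fragment, the cPPT/CTS, the Rev response element and a ΔU3 3' LTR fragment, with a rabbit β-globin polyadenylation signal downstream. These elements would allow a packageable genomic RNA to be transcribed, exported in a Rev-dependent manner and integrated without regenerating an active viral promoter. The plasmid can also be used by direct transfection. In bacteria it is maintained through a high-copy ColE1/pUC-type origin and selected with ampicillin via β-lactamase. The recorded growth strain is a recombination-reduced one, as is commonly chosen for LTR-containing plasmids. An SV40 origin and poly(A) signal, along with lac promoter/operator remnants, are also annotated in the backbone.

The payload sits between the LTRs and is driven by an internal CMV enhancer/promoter. It encodes monomeric EGFP fused to the N terminus of FOidr_143, an unmutated intrinsically disordered region taken from the human oncogenic fusion protein PAX5_NOL4L. The depositor comment indicates residues 134–488 of the fusion. Consistent with this, the annotation detects a PAX5 fragment followed directly by a NOL4L fragment, so the segment spans the fusion junction. No separate mammalian selection marker is annotated. The construct is intended for expressing the fluorescently tagged IDR in mammalian cells so that its localisation and behaviour can be imaged. The associated publication places this work in a study of protein condensate formation and its links to RNA biology.
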