Features (pLannotate 1.2.2; 30 found; start..end, strand, type, name):
    199..254     -  polyA_signal   β-globin poly(A) signal: rabbit β-globin polyadenylation signal (Gil and Proudfoot, 1987)
    340..475     -  LTR            3' LTR (ΔU3) (fragment): self-inactivating 3' long terminal repeat (LTR) from HIV-1
    477..545     -  CDS            nef (fragment): NEF_HV1Z2 - Experimental evidence at protein level: Swiss-Prot protein existence level 1. Extracellular Nef protein targets CD4(+) T-lymphocytes for apoptosis by interacting with CXCR4 surface receptors. From Human immunodeficiency virus type 1 group M subtype D (isolate Z2/CDC-Z34) (HIV-1).
    571..1023    -  CDS            NOL4L (fragment): NOL4L_HUMAN - Also known as C20orf112, C20orf113. Experimental evidence at protein level: Swiss-Prot protein existence level 1. From Homo sapiens (Human).
    997..1635    -  CDS            PAX5 (fragment): PAX5_HUMAN - Experimental evidence at protein level: Swiss-Prot protein existence level 1. (Microbial infection) Plays an essential role in the maintenance of Epstein-Barr virus genome copy number within the host cell by promoting EBNA1/oriP-dependent binding and transcription (PubMed:31941781). Participates also in the inhibition of lytic EBV reactivation by modulating viral BZLF1 activity (PubMed:23678172). From Homo sapiens (Human).
   1678..2394    -  CDS            mEGFP: mEGFP is a basic (constitutively fluorescent) green fluorescent protein published in 2002, derived from Aequorea victoria. It has moderate acid sensitivity.
   2408..2445    -  misc_feature   MCS (fragment): multiple cloning site
   2444..2460    -  promoter       tight TRE promoter (fragment): Tet-responsive promoter PTight, consisting of seven tet operator sequences followed by the minimal CMV promoter
   2476..2679    -  promoter       CMV promoter: human cytomegalovirus (CMV) immediate early promoter
   2680..2983    -  enhancer       CMV enhancer: human cytomegalovirus immediate early enhancer
   3051..3067    -  misc_feature   MCS (fragment): multiple cloning site
   3067..3092    -  CDS            Rev (fragment): human immunodeficiency virus 1 (HIV-1) Rev protein; rev; enhances nuclear export of unspliced and incompletely spliced viral mRNAs
   3469..3702    -  misc_feature   RRE: The Rev response element (RRE) of HIV-1 allows for Rev-dependent mRNA export from the nucleus to the cytoplasm.
   3836..3919    -  CDS            vif (fragment): VIF_HV1BR - Experimental evidence at protein level: Swiss-Prot protein existence level 1. Counteracts the innate antiviral activity of host APOBEC3F and APOBEC3G. Forms a complex with host APOBEC3F and APOBEC3G thus preventing the entry of these lethally hypermutating enzymes into progeny virions. Recruits an active E3 ubiquitin ligase complex composed of elongin BC, CUL5, and RBX2 to induce polyubiquitination of APOBEC3G and APOBEC3F. In turn, they are directed to the 26S proteasome for degradation. Vif interaction with APOBEC3G also blocks its cytidine deaminase activity in a proteasome-inde
   4062..4179    -  misc_feature   cPPT/CTS: central polypurine tract and central termination sequence of HIV-1
   4328..4687    -  CDS            HIV-1 gag (fragment): gag protein from human immunodeficiency virus 1; gag
   4671..4796    -  misc_feature   HIV-1 Ψ: packaging signal of human immunodeficiency virus type 1
   4843..5100    -  LTR            5' LTR (truncated): truncated 5' long terminal repeat (LTR) from HIV-1
   5102..5481    -  enhancer       CMV enhancer: human cytomegalovirus immediate early enhancer
   5512..5616    +  promoter       AmpR promoter: bla
   5617..6477    +  CDS            AmpR: β-lactamase; bla; confers resistance to ampicillin, carbenicillin, and related antibiotics
   6648..7236    +  rep_origin     ori: high-copy-number ColE1/pMB1/pBR322/pUC origin of replication
   7419..7473    +  CDS            lacI (fragment): lac repressor; lacI; The lac repressor binds to the lac operator to inhibit transcription in E. coli. This inhibition can be relieved by adding lactose or isopropyl-β-D-thiogalactopyranoside (IPTG).
   7475..7609    -  polyA_signal   SV40 poly(A) signal: SV40 polyadenylation signal
   7629..7764    -  rep_origin     SV40 ori: SV40 origin of replication
   7788..7810    -  promoter       SV40 promoter (fragment): SV40 enhancer and early promoter
   7817..7856    +  CDS            lacI (fragment): lac repressor; lacI; The lac repressor binds to the lac operator to inhibit transcription in E. coli. This inhibition can be relieved by adding lactose or isopropyl-β-D-thiogalactopyranoside (IPTG).
   7869..7890    +  protein_bind   CAP binding site: CAP binding activates transcription in the presence of cAMP. E. coli catabolite activator protein
   7905..7935    +  promoter       lac promoter: promoter for the E. coli lac operon
   7943..7959    +  protein_bind   lac operator: The lac repressor binds to the lac operator to inhibit transcription in E. coli. This inhibition can be relieved by adding lactose or isopropyl-β-D-thiogalactopyranoside (IPTG). lac repressor encoded by lacI
>Addgene plasmid #244695 | CL20_mEGFP_FOidr_143 | addgene full sequence | sequence record 488164 | Addgene NGS Result
AAAAAAAATCTAACCTCAAGTCAAGGCTTTTCTATGGAATAAGGAATGGACAGCAGGGGGCTGTTTCATA
TACTGATGACCTCTTTATAGCCAACCTTTGTTCATGGCAGCCAGCATATGGGCATATGTTGCCAAACTCT
AAACCAAATACTCATTCTGATGTTTTAAATGATTTGCCCTCCCATATGTCCTTCCGAGTGAGAGACACAA
AAAATTCCAACACACTATTGCAATGAAAATAAATTTCCTTTATTAGCCAGAAGTCAGATGCTCAAGGGGC
TTCATGATGTCCCCATAATTTTTGGCAGAGGGAAAAAGATCTGCTAGCTCGAGCAGCTGAAGCTTTATTG
AGGCTTAAGCAGTGGGTTCCCTAGTTAGCCAGAGAGCTCCCAGGCTCAGATCTGGTCTAACCAGAGAGAC
CCAGTACAGGCAAAAAGCAGATCTTGTCTTCTTTGGGAGTGAATTAGCCCTTCCAGTCCCCCCTTTTCTT
TTAAAAAGTGGCTAAGATCTACAGCTGCCTTGTAAGTCATTGGTCTTAAAGGTACCGTAATCTTATCTAG
AACCGGTTCACAGGCGTTCGGGGTCCATACCCTCAGAATCGTTCATTTTGTCATTATCTTCATGGTCATC
ATGGTCATCGTCATCGTCGTCGGCCGTTGGAGCACGTCCAACGGTCAAATCTTCGGGGCAACCGGACACT
TCAGTCTTAATGCTGTCATAGCTTCCGCTCGAATAAGGGGGCGACTCTGGAGTAGTCTTTACGCCGTATT
TCACGCGGGAACGCAATCCGTCTGCGCCACAACCGTCCGAAGGGTAGCTGGCCGTCCCCAAAGCAGTCGC
TGGGGGAAGTTTGTCACACAGATTAATTGGCTGATCCTCCGCTGCAGTAGTGAAATCCATAGGTGCCACT
GCGCCGTTTCCGTTCATCTCAGGAAATGCTGGATCACCCTGCGTCGAAGAAGACGTGGACGGATTCAAGG
TACTTGAACCATTGCCTGAACCAGACTCTGAGGAGGAGTCGTCGGGAACCATTCCTGTCAGAGTTGGCGC
AGAATAAGATCCTTGGCCCGCAGGTGGCACATGCGGGGGATACCCCGGTAATGTGGTAGATGCAAGGTCA
CGACCAGTGACAATTGGGTAGGACTGGGGACCAGGAACCGAAGAGCCAATATCAGCGGGAGTGGGGCTTG
CAAGGTTCGCTTTCATATCGTCTAAGCCTCCAGCTAAGGACGCCATCGCTGAGTATTCCGTAGTTTGTTC
AGGCTTGATAGGTTCGGTGGTCGTGAAGATGTCAGAGTAGTGTTGACGCTCAAATACGCGGTCCAAGACT
TCTAATTGCTGTTGTGTGAACAGATCTCCGCGCATCTGCTTACGCAAAAAGTCACGACCCGGAAGACTAT
GACCGTTTGGCACAGGACTCTCTTGAATACCTTCATCACGTTTACGCTTGTTGGTGTCGGCGGAAGGCGA
GGTGATACCTAAGATACCGGAGATACTGTATGATGAACCAGCGGAATCAGTGGACACACTACTTACTTGG
GTTACTGACCCCGTGCTAACAATACTGTGAGATGAAGCAGGCACTGGTTGATTGGGCGGTTGCTGAACTT
TAGTACGAATAATACGATTAATGGACCGGGAAGCGGCCGCACTTCCCCCGGAGCCTCCGCTTCCGCCCTT
GTACAGCTCGTCCATGCCGAGAGTGATCCCGGCGGCGGTCACGAACTCCAGCAGGACCATGTGATCGCGC
TTCTCGTTGGGGTCTTTGCTCAGCTTGGACTGGGTGCTCAGGTAGTGGTTGTCGGGCAGCAGCACGGGGC
CGTCGCCGATGGGGGTGTTCTGCTGGTAGTGGTCGGCGAGCTGCACGCTGCCGTCCTCGATGTTGTGGCG
GATCTTGAAGTTCACCTTGATGCCGTTCTTCTGCTTGTCGGCCATGATATAGACGTTGTGGCTGTTGTAG
TTGTACTCCAGCTTGTGCCCCAGGATGTTGCCGTCCTCCTTGAAGTCGATGCCCTTCAGCTCGATGCGGT
TCACCAGGGTGTCGCCCTCGAACTTCACCTCGGCGCGGGTCTTGTAGTTGCCGTCGTCCTTGAAGAAGAT
GGTGCGCTCCTGGACGTAGCCTTCGGGCATGGCGGACTTGAAGAAGTCGTGCTGCTTCATGTGGTCGGGG
TAGCGGCTGAAGCACTGCACGCCGTAGGTCAGGGTGGTCACGAGGGTGGGCCAGGGCACGGGCAGCTTGC
CGGTGGTGCAGATGAACTTCAGGGTCAGCTTGCCGTAGGTGGCATCGCCCTCGCCCTCGCCGGACACGCT
GAACTTGTGGCCGTTTACGTCGCCGTCCAGCTCGACCAGGATGGGCACCACCCCGGTGAACAGCTCCTCG
CCCTTGCTCACCATGGTGGCGACCGGTGGATCCCGGGCCCGCGGTACCGTCGACTGCAGAATTCGGTTCA
CTAAACGAGCCCGGTTCACTAAACGAGCTCTGCTTATATAGACCTCCCACCGTACACGCCTACCGCCCAT
TTGCGTCAATGGGGCGGAGTTGTTACGACATTTTGGAAAGTCCCGTTGATTTTGGTGCCAAAACAAACTC
CCATTGACGTCAATGGGGTGGAGACTTGGAAATCCCCGTGAGTCAAACCGCTATCCACGCCCATTGATGT
ACTGCCAAAACCGCATCACCATGGTAATAGCGATGACTAATACGTAGATGTACTGCCAAGTAGGAAAGTC
CCATAAGGTCATGTACTGGGCATAATGCCAGGCGGGCCATTTACCGTCATTGACGTCAATAGGGGGCGTA
CTTGGCATATGATACACTTGATGTACTGCCAAGTGGGCAGTTTACCGTAAATACTCCACCCATTGACGTC
AATGGAAAGTCCCTATTGGCGTTACTATGGGAACATACGTCATTATTGACGTCAATGGGCGGGGGTCGTT
GGGCGGTCAGCCAGGCGGGCCATTTACCGTAAGTTATGTAACGCGGAACTCCATATATGGGCTATGAACT
AATGACCCCGTAATTGATTACTATTAATAACTAGCACGCGTTCGAAGCTTGAGCTCGGTCCCCTCGGGGT
TGGGAGGTGGGTCTGAAACGATAATGGTGAATATCCCTGCCTAACTCTATTCACTATAGAAAGTACAGCA
AAAACTATTCTTAAACCTACCAAGCCTCCTACTATCATTATGAATAATTTTATATACCACAGCCAATTTG
TTATGTTAAACCAATTCCACAAACTTGCCCATTTATCTAATTCCAATAATTCTTGTTCATTCTTTTCTTG
CTGGTTTTGCGATTCTTCAATTAAGGAGTGTATTAAGCTTGTGTAATTGTTAATTTCTCTGTCCCACTCC
ATCCAGGTCGTGTGATTCCAAATCTGTTCCAGAGATTTATTACTCCAACTAGCATTCCAAGGCACAGCAG
TGGTGCAAATGAGTTTTCCAGAGCAACCCCAAATCCCCAGGAGCTGTTGATCCTTTAGGTATCTTTCCAC
AGCCAGGATTCTTGCCTGGAGCTGCTTGATGCCCCAGACTGTGAGTTGCAACAGATGCTGTTGCGCCTCA
ATAGCCCTCAGCAAATTGTTCTGCTGCTGCACTATACCAGACAATAATTGTCTGGCCTGTACCGTCAGCG
TCATTGACGCTGCGCCCATAGTGCTTCCTGCTGCTCCCAAGAACCCAAGGAACAAAGCTCCTATTCCCAC
TGCTCTTTTTTCTCTCTGCACCACTCTTCTCTTTGCCTTGGTGGGTGCTACTCCTAATGGTTCAATTTTT
ACTACTTTATATTTATATAATTCACTTCTCCAATTGTCCCTCATATCTCCTCCTTATGGTGTTTTACTAA
ACTTTTCCATGTTCTAATCCTCATCCTGTCTACTTGCCACACAATCATCACCTGCCATCTGTTTTCCATA
ATCCCTAATGATCTTTGCTTTTCTTCTTGGCACTACTTTTATGTCACTATTATCTTGTATTACTACTGCC
CCTTCACCTTTCCAGAGGAGCTTTGCTGGTCCTTTCCAAAGTGGATTTCTGCTGTCCCTGTAATAAACCC
GAAAATTTTGAATTTTTGTAATTTGTTTTTGTAATTCTTTAGTTTGTATGTCTGTTGCTATTATGTCTAC
TATTCTTTCCCCTGCACTGTACCCCCCAATCCCCCCTTTTCTTTTAAAATTGTGGATGAATACTGCCATT
TGTACTGCTGTCTTAAGATGTTCAGCCTGATCTCTTACCTGTCCTATAATTTTCTTTAATTCTTTATTCA
TAGATTCTACTACTCCTTGACTTTGGGGATTGTAGGGAATTTCCAGGTCTGAAGATCCTGCTGCTTGCTG
TGCTTTTTTCTTACTTTTGTTTTGCTCTTCCTCTATCTTGTCTAAAGCTTCCTTGGTGTCTTTTATCTCT
ATCCTTTGATGCACACAATAGAGGGTTGCTACTGTATTATATAATGATCTAAGTTCTTCTGATCCTGTCT
GAAGGGATGGTTGTAGCTGTCCCAGTATTTGTCTACAGCCTTCTGATGTTTCTAACAGGCCAGTATTAAC
TGCGAATCGTTCTAGCTCCCTGCTTGCCCATACTATATGTTTTAATTTATATTTTTTCTTTCCCCCTGGC
CTTAACCGAATTTTTTCCCATCGCGATCTAATTCTCCCCCGCTTAATACTGACGCTCTCGCACCCATCTC
TCTCCTTCTAGCCTCCGCTAGTCAAAATTTTTGGCGTACTCACCAGTCGCCGCCCCTCGCCTCTTGCCGT
GCGCGCTTCAGCAAGCCGAGTCCTGCGTCGAGAGAGCTCCTCTGGTTTCCCTTTCGCTTTCAAGTCCCTG
TTCGGGCGCCACTGCTAGAGATTTTCCACACTGACTAAAAGGGTCTGAGGGATCTCTAGTTACCAGAGTC
ACACAACAGACGGGCACACACTACTTGAAGCACTCAAGGCAAGCTTTATTGAGGCTTAAGCAGTGGGTTC
CCTAGTTAGCCAGAGAGCTCCCAGGCTCAGATCTGGTCTAACCAGAGAGACCCAGTACAGGCAAAAAGCA
GCTGCTTATATGCAGGATCTGAGGGCTCGCCACTCCCCAGTCCCGCCCAGGCCACGCCTCCCATGGTAAT
AGCGATGACTAATACGTAGATGTACTGCCAAGTAGGAAAGTCCCATAAGGTCATGTACTGGGCATAATGC
CAGGCGGGCCATTTACCGTCATTGACGTCAATAGGGGGCGTACTTGGCATATGATACACTTGATGTACTG
CCAAGTGGGCAGTTTACCGTAAATACTCCACCCATTGACGTCAATGGAAAGTCCCTATTGGCGTTACTAT
GGGAACATACGTCATTATTGACGTCAATGGGCGGGGGTCGTTGGGCGGTCAGCCAGGCGGGCCATTTACC
GTAAGTTATGTAACGCGGAACTCCATATATGGGCTATGAACTAATGACCCCGTAATTGATTACTATTAAT
AACTAGTCAATAATCAATGTCGACCCAGGTGGCACTTTTCGGGGAAATGTGCGCGGAACCCCTATTTGTT
TATTTTTCTAAATACATTCAAATATGTATCCGCTCATGAGACAATAACCCTGATAAATGCTTCAATAATA
TTGAAAAAGGAAGAGTATGAGTATTCAACATTTCCGTGTCGCCCTTATTCCCTTTTTTGCGGCATTTTGC
CTTCCTGTTTTTGCTCACCCAGAAACGCTGGTGAAAGTAAAAGATGCTGAAGATCAGTTGGGTGCACGAG
TGGGTTACATCGAACTGGATCTCAACAGCGGTAAGATCCTTGAGAGTTTTCGCCCCGAAGAACGTTTTCC
AATGATGAGCACTTTTAAAGTTCTGCTATGTGGCGCGGTATTATCCCGTATTGACGCCGGGCAAGAGCAA
CTCGGTCGCCGCATACACTATTCTCAGAATGACTTGGTTGAGTACTCACCAGTCACAGAAAAGCATCTTA
CGGATGGCATGACAGTAAGAGAATTATGCAGTGCTGCCATAACCATGAGTGATAACACTGCGGCCAACTT
ACTTCTGACAACGATCGGAGGACCGAAGGAGCTAACCGCTTTTTTGCACAACATGGGGGATCATGTAACT
CGCCTTGATCGTTGGGAACCGGAGCTGAATGAAGCCATACCAAACGACGAGCGTGACACCACGATGCCTG
TAGCAATGGCAACAACGTTGCGCAAACTATTAACTGGCGAACTACTTACTCTAGCTTCCCGGCAACAATT
AATAGACTGGATGGAGGCGGATAAAGTTGCAGGACCACTTCTGCGCTCGGCCCTTCCGGCTGGCTGGTTT
ATTGCTGATAAATCTGGAGCCGGTGAGCGTGGGTCTCGCGGTATCATTGCAGCACTGGGGCCAGATGGTA
AGCCCTCCCGTATCGTAGTTATCTACACGACGGGGAGTCAGGCAACTATGGATGAACGAAATAGACAGAT
CGCTGAGATAGGTGCCTCACTGATTAAGCATTGGTAACTGTCAGACCAAGTTTACTCATATATACTTTAG
ATTGATTTAAAACTTCATTTTTAATTTAAAAGGATCTAGGTGAAGATCCTTTTTGATAATCTCATGACCA
AAATCCCTTAACGTGAGTTTTCGTTCCACTGAGCGTCAGACCCCGTAGAAAAGATCAAAGGATCTTCTTG
AGATCCTTTTTTTCTGCGCGTAATCTGCTGCTTGCAAACAAAAAAACCACCGCTACCAGCGGTGGTTTGT
TTGCCGGATCAAGAGCTACCAACTCTTTTTCCGAAGGTAACTGGCTTCAGCAGAGCGCAGATACCAAATA
CTGTTCTTCTAGTGTAGCCGTAGTTAGGCCACCACTTCAAGAACTCTGTAGCACCGCCTACATACCTCGC
TCTGCTAATCCTGTTACCAGTGGCTGCTGCCAGTGGCGATAAGTCGTGTCTTACCGGGTTGGACTCAAGA
CGATAGTTACCGGATAAGGCGCAGCGGTCGGGCTGAACGGGGGGTTCGTGCACACAGCCCAGCTTGGAGC
GAACGACCTACACCGAACTGAGATACCTACAGCGTGAGCTATGAGAAAGCGCCACGCTTCCCGAAGGGAG
AAAGGCGGACAGGTATCCGGTAAGCGGCAGGGTCGGAACAGGAGAGCGCACGAGGGAGCTTCCAGGGGGA
AACGCCTGGTATCTTTATAGTCCTGTCGGGTTTCGCCACCTCTGACTTGAGCGTCGATTTTTGTGATGCT
CGTCAGGGGGGCGGAGCCTATGGAAAAACGCCAGCAACGCGGCCTTTTTACGGTTCCTGGCCTTTTGCTG
GCCTTTTGCTCACATGTTCTTTCCTGCGTTATCCCCTGATTCTGTGGATAACCGTATTACCGCCTTTGAG
TGAGCTGATACCGCTCGCCGCAGCCGAACGACCGAGCGCAGCGAGTCAGTGAGCGAGGAAGCGGAAGAGC
GCCCAATACGCAAACCGCCTCTCCCCGCGCGTTGGCCGATTCATTAATGCAGCGGATCCAGACATGATAA
GATACATTGATGAGTTTGGACAAACCACAACTAGAATGCAGTGAAAAAAATGCTTTATTTGTGAAATTTG
TGATGCTATTGCTTTATTTGTAACCATTATAAGCTGCAATAAACAAGTTAGCTTTTTGCAAAAGCCTAGG
CCTCCAAAAAAGCCTCCTCACTACTTCTGGAATAGCTCAGAGGCCGAGGCGGCCTCGGCCTCTGCATAAA
TAAAAAAAATTAGTCAGCCATGGGGCGGAGAATGGGCGGAACTGGGCGGAGTTAGGGGCGGGATGGGCGG
AGTTAGGGGCGGGACTATGGTTGCTGACTAATTGAGATGCGGATCCGCTGGCACGACAGGTTTCCCGACT
GGAAAGCGGGCAGTGAGCGCAACGCAATTAATGTGAGTTAGCTCACTCATTAGGCACCCCAGGCTTTACA
CTTTATGCTTCCGGCTCGTATGTTGTGTGGAATTGTGAGCGGATAACAATTTCACACAGGAAACAGCTAT
GACCATGATTACGCCAAGCTTGGGCTGCAGGTCGAGGGATCTCCATAAGAGAAGAGGGACAGCTATGACT
GGGAGTAGTCAGGAGAGGAGGAAAAATCTGGCTAGTAAAACATGTAAGGAAAATTTTAGGGATGTTAAAG
AAAAAAATAACACAAAACAAAATAT
